# Supplementary material for: Removing auto-activators from yeast-two-hybrid assays by conditional negative selection
Source: Sci Rep. 2021 Mar 9;11:5477. doi: 10.1038/s41598-021-84608-9 (PMC7943551; doi:10.1038/s41598-021-84608-9)
Supplement: Supplementary file 1 — Supplementary Information 1. [file 41598_2021_84608_MOESM1_ESM.txt]

LOCUS       Exported                8178 bp ds-DNA     circular SYN 03-MAR-2020
DEFINITION  synthetic circular DNA
ACCESSION   .
VERSION     .
KEYWORDS    pRS305K-pGAL2-URA3
SOURCE      synthetic DNA construct
  ORGANISM  synthetic DNA construct
REFERENCE   1  (bases 1 to 8178)
  AUTHORS   .
  TITLE     Direct Submission
  JOURNAL   Exported Tuesday, May 5, 2020 from SnapGene Viewer 5.0.8
            https://www.snapgene.com
COMMENT     ORIGDB|GenBank
FEATURES             Location/Qualifiers
     source          1..8178
                     /organism="synthetic DNA construct"
                     /mol_type="other DNA"
     gene            complement(660..1042)
                     /label=LEU2
     primer_bind     956..975
                     /label=FD sequencing primer
     promoter        1043..1666
                     /label=pGAL2
                     /note="/vntifkey=29"
     gene            1668..2484
                     /label=URA3
                     /label=nonstandard type:  loci
                     /note="/vntifkey=18"
     terminator      2515..2764
                     /label=CYC1t
                     /note="/vntifkey=43"
     gene            2827..4183
                     /label=KanMX
     primer_bind     2828..2847
                     /label=RV sequencing primer
     gene            complement(4190..4890)
                     /label=LEU2
     promoter        complement(4885..5289)
                     /label=LEU2 promoter
     rep_origin      complement(5589..6044)
                     /direction=LEFT
                     /label=f1 ori
     rep_origin      complement(6355..6943)
                     /direction=LEFT
                     /label=ori
     CDS             complement(7114..7974)
                     /codon_start=1
                     /label=AmpR
                     /translation="MSIQHFRVALIPFFAAFCLPVFAHPETLVKVKDAEDQLGARVGYI
                     ELDLNSGKILESFRPEERFPMMSTFKVLLCGAVLSRIDAGQEQLGRRIHYSQNDLVEYS
                     PVTEKHLTDGMTVRELCSAAITMSDNTAANLLLTTIGGPKELTAFFHNMGDHVTRLDRW
                     EPELNEAIPNDERDTTMPVAMATTLRKLLTGELLTLASRQQLIDWMEADKVAGPLLRSA
                     LPAGWFIADKSGAGERGSRGIIAALGPDGKPSRIVVIYTTGSQATMDERNRQIAEIGAS
                     LIKHW"
     promoter        complement(7975..8079)
                     /label=ampR promoter
ORIGIN
        1 gcgtttcggt gatgacggtg aaaacctctg acacatgcag ctcccggaga cggtcacagc
       61 ttgtctgtaa gcggatgccg ggagcagaca agcccgtcag ggcgcgtcag cgggtgttgg
      121 cgggtgtcgg ggctggctta actatgcggc atcagagcag attgtactga gagtgcacca
      181 tatcgactac gtcgtaaggc cgtttctgac agagtaaaat tcttgaggga actttcacca
      241 ttatgggaaa tggttcaaga aggtattgac ttaaactcca tcaaatggtc aggtcattga
      301 gtgtttttta tttgttgtat tttttttttt ttagagaaaa tcctccaata tcaaattagg
      361 aatcgtagtt tcatgatttt ctgttacacc taactttttg tgtggtgccc tcctccttgt
      421 caatattaat gttaaagtgc aattcttttt ccttatcacg ttgagccatt agtatcaatt
      481 tgcttacctg tattccttta ctatcctcct ttttctcctt cttgataaat gtatgtagat
      541 tgcgtatata gtttcgtcta ccctatgaac atattccatt ttgtaatttc gtgtcgtttc
      601 tattatgaat ttcatttata aagtttatgt acaaatatca taaaaaaaga gaatcttttt
      661 aagcaaggat tttcttaact tcttcggcga cagcatcacc gacttcggtg gtactgttgg
      721 aaccacctaa atcaccagtt ctgatacctg catccaaaac ctttttaact gcatcttcaa
      781 tggccttacc ttcttcaggc aagttcaatg acaatttcaa catcattgca gcagacaaga
      841 tagtggcgat agggtcaacc ttattctttg gcaaatctgg agcagaaccg tggcatggtt
      901 cgtacaaacc aaatgcggtg ttcttgtctg gcaaagaggc caaggacgca gatggcaaca
      961 aacccaagga acctgggata acggaggctt catcggagat gatctgaagc ttcgtacgct
     1021 gcaggtcgac ggatccgtcg accactcaac ttgtaactgg caactacttt gcattaaact
     1081 ccaattaaat gcgatagaat cttttcagaa aaggtattca acgtcaattc ggaaagcttc
     1141 cttccgggat ggcttaagta ggttgcaatt tctttttcta ttagtagcta aaaatgggtc
     1201 acgtgatcta tattcgaaag gggcggttgc ctcaggaagg caccggcggt ctttcgtccg
     1261 tgcggagata tctgcgccgt tcaggggtcc atgtgccttg gacgatatta aggcagaagg
     1321 cagtatcggg gcggatcact ccgaaccgag attaggtaag cccttcccat ctcaagatgg
     1381 ggagcaaatg gcattatact cctgctagaa agttaactgt gcacatattc ttaaattata
     1441 caacgttctg gagagctatt gttcaaaaaa caaacatttc gcaggctaaa atgtggagat
     1501 aggataagtt ttgtagacat atataaacaa tcagtaattg gattgaaaat ttggtgttgt
     1561 gaattgctct tcattatgca ccttattcaa ttatcatcaa gaatagtaat agttaagtaa
     1621 acacaagatt aacataataa aaaaataatt ctttcataat agcaggctta gcatgtcgaa
     1681 agctacatat aaggaacgtg ctgctactca tcctagtcct gttgctgcca agctatttaa
     1741 tatcatgcac gaaaagcaaa caaacttgtg tgcttcattg gatgttcgta ccaccaagga
     1801 attactggag ttagttgaag cattaggtcc caaaatttgt ttactaaaaa cacatgtgga
     1861 tatcttgact gatttttcca tggagggcac agttaagccg ctaaaggcat tatccgccaa
     1921 gtacaatttt ttactcttcg aagacagaaa atttgctgac attggtaata cagtcaaatt
     1981 gcagtactct gcgggtgtat acagaatagc agaatgggca gacattacga atgcacacgg
     2041 tgtggtgggc ccaggtattg ttagcggttt gaagcaggcg gcggaagaag taacaaagga
     2101 acctagaggc cttttgatgt tagcagaatt gtcatgcaag ggctccctag ctactggaga
     2161 atatactaag ggtactgttg acattgcgaa gagcgacaaa gattttgtta tcggctttat
     2221 tgctcaaaga gacatgggtg gaagagatga aggttacgat tggttgatta tgacacccgg
     2281 tgtgggttta gatgacaagg gagacgcatt gggtcaacag tatagaaccg tggatgatgt
     2341 ggtctctaca ggatctgaca ttattattgt tggaagagga ctatttgcaa agggaaggga
     2401 tgctaaggta gagggtgaac gttacagaaa agcaggctgg gaagcatatt tgagaagatg
     2461 cggccagcaa aactaaggcc gcctcggcct agatagatag caagctaatt ccggcatcat
     2521 gtaattagtt atgtcacgct tacattcacg ccctcccccc acatccgctc taaccgaaaa
     2581 ggaaggagtt agacaacctg aagtctaggt ccctatttat ttttttatag ttatgttagt
     2641 attaagaacg ttatttatat ttcaaatttt tctttttttt ctgtacagac gcgtgtacgc
     2701 atgtaacatt atactgaaaa ccttgcttga gaaggttttg ggacgctcga aggctttaat
     2761 ttgccttaat taaggcgcgc cagatctgtt tagcttgcct cgtccccgcc gggtcacccg
     2821 gccagcgaca tggaggccca gaataccctc cttgacagtc ttgacgtgcg cagctcaggg
     2881 gcatgatgtg actgtcgccc gtacatttag cccatacatc cccatgtata atcatttgca
     2941 tccatacatt ttgatggccg cacggcgcga agcaaaaatt acggctcctc gctgcagacc
     3001 tgcgagcagg gaaacgctcc cctcacagac gcgttgaatt gtccccacgc cgcgcccctg
     3061 tagagaaata taaaaggtta ggatttgcca ctgaggttct tctttcatat acttcctttt
     3121 aaaatcttgc taggatacag ttctcacatc acatccgaac ataaacaacc atgggtaagg
     3181 aaaagactca cgtttcgagg ccgcgattaa attccaacat ggatgctgat ttatatgggt
     3241 ataaatgggc tcgcgataat gtcgggcaat caggtgcgac aatctatcga ttgtatggga
     3301 agcccgatgc gccagagttg tttctgaaac atggcaaagg tagcgttgcc aatgatgtta
     3361 cagatgagat ggtcagacta aactggctga cggaatttat gcctcttccg accatcaagc
     3421 attttatccg tactcctgat gatgcatggt tactcaccac tgcgatcccc ggcaaaacag
     3481 cattccaggt attagaagaa tatcctgatt caggtgaaaa tattgttgat gcgctggcag
     3541 tgttcctgcg ccggttgcat tcgattcctg tttgtaattg tccttttaac agcgatcgcg
     3601 tatttcgtct cgctcaggcg caatcacgaa tgaataacgg tttggttgat gcgagtgatt
     3661 ttgatgacga gcgtaatggc tggcctgttg aacaagtctg gaaagaaatg cataagcttt
     3721 tgccattctc accggattca gtcgtcactc atggtgattt ctcacttgat aaccttattt
     3781 ttgacgaggg gaaattaata ggttgtattg atgttggacg agtcggaatc gcagaccgat
     3841 accaggatct tgccatccta tggaactgcc tcggtgagtt ttctccttca ttacagaaac
     3901 ggctttttca aaaatatggt attgataatc ctgatatgaa taaattgcag tttcatttga
     3961 tgctcgatga gtttttctaa tcagtactga caataaaaag attcttgttt tcaagaactt
     4021 gtcatttgta tagttttttt atattgtagt tgttctattt taatcaaatg ttagcgtgat
     4081 ttatattttt tttcgcctcg acatcatctg cccagatgcg aagttaagtg cgcagaaagt
     4141 aatatcatgc gtcaatcgta tgtgaatgct ggtcgctata ctgctgtcga ttcgatacta
     4201 acgccgccat ccagtgtcga aaacgagctc gaattcgttc ttgatggttt cctccacagt
     4261 ttttctccat aatcttgaag aggccaaaac attagcttta tccaaggacc aaataggcaa
     4321 tggtggctca tgttgtaggg ccatgaaagc ggccattctt gtgattcttt gcacttctgg
     4381 aacggtgtat tgttcactat cccaagcgac accatcacca tcgtcttcct ttctcttacc
     4441 aaagtaaata cctcccacta attctctgac aacaacgaag tcagtacctt tagcaaattg
     4501 tggcttgatt ggagataagt ctaaaagaga gtcggatgca aagttacatg gtcttaagtt
     4561 ggcgtacaat tgaagttctt tacggatttt tagtaaacct tgttcaggtc taacactacc
     4621 ggtaccccat ttaggaccac ccacagcacc taacaaaacg gcatcaacct tcttggaggc
     4681 ttccagcgcc tcatctggaa gtgggacacc tgtagcatcg atagcagcac caccaattaa
     4741 atgattttcg aaatcgaact tgacattgga acgaacatca gaaatagctt taagaacctt
     4801 aatggcttcg gctgtgattt cttgaccaac gtggtcacct ggcaaaacga cgatcttctt
     4861 aggggcagac ataggggcag acattagaat ggtatatcct tgaaatatat atatatattg
     4921 ctgaaatgta aaaggtaaga aaagttagaa agtaagacga ttgctaacca cctattggaa
     4981 aaaacaatag gtccttaaat aatattgtca acttcaagta ttgtgatgca agcatttagt
     5041 catgaacgct tctctattct atatgaaaag ccggttccgg cctctcacct ttcctttttc
     5101 tcccaatttt tcagttgaaa aaggtatatg cgtcaggcga cctctgaaat taacaaaaaa
     5161 tttccagtca tcgaatttga ttctgtgcga tagcgcccct gtgtgttctc gttatgttga
     5221 ggaaaaaaat aatggttgct aagagattcg aactcttgca tcttacgata cctgagtatt
     5281 cccacagtta actgcggtca agatatttct tgaatcaggc gccttagacc gctcggccaa
     5341 acaaccaatt acttgttgag aaatagagta taattatcct ataaatataa cgtttttgaa
     5401 cacacatgaa caaggaagta caggacaatt gattttgaag agaatgtgga ttttgatgta
     5461 attgttggga ttccattttt aataaggcaa taatattagg tatgtggata tactagaagt
     5521 tctcctcgag ggtcgatatg cggtgtgaaa taccgcacag atgcgtaagg agaaaatacc
     5581 gcatcaggaa attgtaaacg ttaatatttt gttaaaattc gcgttaaatt tttgttaaat
     5641 cagctcattt tttaaccaat aggccgaaat cggcaaaatc ccttataaat caaaagaata
     5701 gaccgagata gggttgagtg ttgttccagt ttggaacaag agtccactat taaagaacgt
     5761 ggactccaac gtcaaaggnn nnnnnnnnnn nnnnnnnnnn nnnnnnnnnn nnnnnnnnnn
     5821 nnnnnnntnn nnnnnnnnnn nnnnnnnnnn nnnnnnnnnn nnnnnnnnnn nnnnnnnnnn
     5881 nnnnnnnnnn nnnnnnnnnn nnnnnnnnnn nnnnnnnnng nnnnnnnnnn nnnnnnnnnn
     5941 nnnnnnnnnn nnnnnnnnnn nnnnnnnnnn nnnnnnnnnn nnnnnnnnnn nnnnnnnnnn
     6001 nnnnnnnnnn nnnnnnnnnn nnnnnnnnnn nnnnnnnnnn nnnncgcgcc attcgccatt
     6061 caggctgcgc aactgttggg aagggcgatc ggtgcgggcc tcttcgctat tacgccagct
     6121 gcattaatga atcggccaac gcgcggggag aggcggtttg cgtattgggc gctcttccgc
     6181 ttcctcgctc actgactcgc tgcgctcggt cgttcggctg cggcgagcgg tatcagctca
     6241 ctcaaaggcg gtaatacggt tatccacaga atcaggggat aacgcaggaa agaacatgtg
     6301 agcaaaaggc cagcaaaagg ccaggaaccg taaaaaggcc gcgttgctgg cgtttttcca
     6361 taggctcggc ccccctgacg agcatcacaa aaatcgacgc tcaagtcaga ggtggcgaaa
     6421 cccgacagga ctataaagat accaggcgtt cccccctgga agctccctcg tgcgctctcc
     6481 tgttccgacc ctgccgctta ccggatacct gtccgccttt ctcccttcgg gaagcgtggc
     6541 gctttctcaa tgctcacgct gtaggtatct cagttcggtg taggtcgttc gctccaagct
     6601 gggctgtgtg cacgaacccc ccgttcagcc cgaccgctgc gccttatccg gtaactatcg
     6661 tcttgagtcc aacccggtaa gacacgactt atcgccactg gcagcagcca ctggtaacag
     6721 gattagcaga gcgaggtatg taggcggtgc tacagagttc ttgaagtggt ggcctaacta
     6781 cggctacact agaaggacag tatttggtat ctgcgctctg ctgaagccag ttaccttcgg
     6841 aaaaagagtt ggtagctctt gatccggcaa acaaaccacc gctggtagcg gtggtttttt
     6901 tgtttgcaag cagcagatta cgcgcagaaa aaaaggatct caagaagatc ctttgatctt
     6961 ttctacgggg tctgacgctc agtggaacga aaactcacgt taagggattt tggtcatgag
     7021 attatcaaaa aggatcttca cctagatcct tttaaattaa aaatgaagtt ttaaatcaat
     7081 ctaaagtata tatgagtaaa cttggtctga cagttaccaa tgcttaatca gtgaggcacc
     7141 tatctcagcg atctgtctat ttcgttcatc catagttgcc tgactgcccg tcgtgtagat
     7201 aactacgata cgggagggct taccatctgg ccccagtgct gcaatgatac cgcgagaccc
     7261 acgctcaccg gctccagatt tatcagcaat aaaccagcca gccggaaggg ccgagcgcag
     7321 aagtggtcct gcaactttat ccgcctccat ccagtctatt aattgttgcc gggaagctag
     7381 agtaagtagt tcgccagtta atagtttgcg caacgttgtt gccattgcta caggcatcgt
     7441 ggtgtcacgc tcgtcgtttg gtatggcttc attcagctcc ggttcccaac gatcaaggcg
     7501 agttacatga tcccccatgt tgtgaaaaaa agcggttagc tccttcggtc ctccgatcgt
     7561 tgtcagaagt aagttggccg cagtgttatc actcatggtt atggcagcac tgcataattc
     7621 tcttactgtc atgccatccg taagatgctt ttctgtgact ggtgagtact caaccaagtc
     7681 attctgagaa tagtgtatgc ggcgaccgag ttgctcttgc ccggcgtcaa tacgggataa
     7741 taccgcgcca catagcagaa ctttaaaagt gctcatcatt ggaaaacgtt cttcggggcg
     7801 aaaactctca aggatcttac cgctgttgag atccagttcg atgtaaccca ctcgtgcacc
     7861 caactgatct tcagcatctt ttactttcac cagcgtttct gggtgagcaa aaacaggaag
     7921 gcaaaatgcc gcaaaaaagg gaataagggc gacacggaaa tgttgaatac tcatactctt
     7981 cctttttcaa tattattgaa gcatttatca gggttattgt ctcatgagcg gatacatatt
     8041 tgaatgtatt tagaaaaata aacaaatagg ggttccgcgc acatttcccc gaaaagtgcc
     8101 acctgacgtc taagaaacca ttattatcat gacattaacc tataaaaata ggcgtatcac
     8161 gaggcccttt cgtctcgc
//
